Addgene plasmid #236395: pLIC-His6-MBP-TEV-Rgs14
Purpose: Expresses His6-MBP-TEV-Rgs14 in E. coli
Depositing lab: John Hepler. Depositing organization: Emory University. Publication: Integration of G protein alpha (Galpha) signaling by the regulator of G protein signaling 14 (RGS14). Brown NE, Goswami D, Branch MR, Ramineni S, Ortlund EA, Griffin PR, Hepler JR. J Biol Chem. 2015 Apr 3;290(14):9037-49. doi: 10.1074/jbc.M114.634329. Epub 2015 Feb 9. PubMed 25666614.
Backbone
  Vector backbone: pLIC-MBP
  Backbone manufacturer: John Sondek (University of North Carolina)
  Vector type: Bacterial Expression
Growth in bacteria
  Bacterial resistance: Ampicillin, 100 μg/mL
  Growth temperature: 37°C
  Growth strain: DH5alpha
  Copy number: Unknown
Gene/Insert
  Gene/Insert name: Rattus norvegicus regulator of G-protein signaling 14 (alt name: Rgs14)
  Species: R. norvegicus (rat)
  GenBank ID: U92279.1
  Entrez Gene: Rgs14
  Tag / fusion protein: hexahistidine (H6) tag (N terminal on insert); maltose-binding protein (MBP) tag (N terminal on insert)
  Cloning method: Ligation Independent Cloning
  Sequencing primers: 5′ ??
Resource information
  A portion of this plasmid was derived from a plasmid made by: D.P. Siderovski (REF: B E Snow, L Antonio, S Suggs, H B Gutstein, D P Siderovski (1997) Molecular cloning and expression analysis of rat Rgs12 and Rgs14. Biochem Biophys Res Commun. Apr 28;233(3):770-7. doi: 10.1006/bbrc.1997.6537. PMID: 9168931)
Terms and licenses: Academic/Nonprofit Terms; Industry Terms: Not Available to Industry
How to cite: pLIC-His6-MBP-TEV-Rgs14 was a gift from John Hepler (Addgene plasmid # 236395 ; http://n2t.net/addgene:236395 ; RRID:Addgene_236395)
