[The description below was written by a language model from this plasmid's Addgene catalogue record and pLannotate feature annotations shown in this document.]
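Description:
pLIC-His6-MBP-TEV-Rgs14 is an 8,061 nt bacterial expression plasmid built on the pLIC-MBP backbone, a pET-style vector adapted for ligation-independent cloning. It is propagated in E. coli through a ColE1/pMB1-type origin that is accompanied by the pBR322 bom region and the rop gene, which normally moderates copy number (the catalogue lists copy number as unknown). Selection is by ampicillin through the bla gene and its own promoter. A partial f1 origin and two remnants of the tetracycline resistance gene are also annotated; these are leftovers of the vector lineage rather than functional markers.

The expression cassette is driven by a T7 promoter followed by a lac operator and the T7 gene 10 ribosome binding site, with a plasmid-borne lacI gene supplying repressor. Expression therefore requires a host providing T7 RNA polymerase and is inducible with IPTG. The open reading frame begins with a hexahistidine tag, continues into a signal-sequence-free maltose-binding protein that stays cytosolic, and then into rat (Rattus norvegicus) Rgs14, a regulator of G protein signaling that has both GTPase-activating and GDP-dissociation inhibitor activities toward Gα subunits. The plasmid name indicates a TEV protease site between MBP and Rgs14, presumably in the short unannotated linker, which would allow removal of the tags after purification. Downstream of Rgs14 lie a His-tag fragment and a short T7 gene 10B-derived fragment ahead of the T7 terminator. The record does not say whether these are translated. The construct is intended for producing soluble, affinity-purifiable recombinant RGS14 for biochemical studies of its interactions with Gα proteins.
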