Features (pLannotate 1.2.2; 21 found; start..end, strand, type, name):
     12..242     +  rep_origin     f1 ori (fragment) (sequence partly withheld): f1 bacteriophage origin of replication; arrow indicates direction of (+) strand synthesis
    285..388     +  promoter       AmpR promoter: bla
    389..1249    +  CDS            AmpR: β-lactamase; bla; confers resistance to ampicillin, carbenicillin, and related antibiotics
   1420..2008    +  rep_origin     ori: high-copy-number ColE1/pMB1/pBR322/pUC origin of replication
   2194..2333    -  misc_feature   bom: basis of mobility region from pBR322
   2435..2626    -  CDS            rop: Rop protein, which maintains plasmids at low copy number; rop
   2643..3023    +  CDS            YPB1_ECOLX: Protein predicted: Swiss-Prot protein existence level 4. From Escherichia coli.
   3095..3386    -  CDS            TcR (fragment): tetracycline efflux protein; tet; confers resistance to tetracycline
   3401..3422    -  protein_bind   CAP binding site: CAP binding activates transcription in the presence of cAMP. E. coli catabolite activator protein
   3435..4517    -  CDS            lacI: lac repressor; lacI; The lac repressor binds to the lac operator to inhibit transcription in E. coli. This inhibition can be relieved by adding lactose or isopropyl-β-D-thiogalactopyranoside (IPTG).
   4518..4595    -  promoter       lacI promoter: lacI
   4603..4882    -  CDS            TcR (fragment): tetracycline efflux protein; tet; confers resistance to tetracycline
   4908..4926    +  promoter       T7 promoter: promoter for bacteriophage T7 RNA polymerase
   4927..4951    +  protein_bind   lac operator: The lac repressor binds to the lac operator to inhibit transcription in E. coli. This inhibition can be relieved by adding lactose or isopropyl-β-D-thiogalactopyranoside (IPTG). lac repressor encoded by lacI
   4966..4988    +  RBS            RBS: efficient ribosome binding site from bacteriophage T7 gene 10 (Olins and Rangwala, 1989)
   5002..5019    +  CDS            6xHis: 6xHis affinity tag
   5023..6120    +  CDS            MBP: maltose binding protein from E. coli; malE (mutated); This version of the gene does not encode a signal sequence, so MBP will remain in the cytosol.
   6205..7836    +  CDS            Rgs14: RGS14_RAT - Experimental evidence at protein level: Swiss-Prot protein existence level 1. Regulates G protein-coupled receptor signaling cascades. Inhibits signal transduction by increasing the GTPase activity of G protein alpha subunits, thereby driving them into their inactive GDP- bound form. Besides, modulates signal transduction via G protein alpha subunits by functioning as a GDP-dissociation inhibitor (GDI) (PubMed:11976690). Has GDI activity on G(i) alpha subunits GNAI1 and GNAI3, but not on GNAI2 and G(o) alpha subunit GNAO1. Has GAP activity on GNAI0, GNAI2 and GNAI3. May act as a sc
   7905..7922    +  CDS            9xHis (fragment): 9xHis affinity tag
   7932..7981    +  CDS            SET1 (fragment): solubility-enhancement tag derived from T7 phage gene 10B
   7989..8036    +  terminator     T7 terminator: transcription terminator for bacteriophage T7 RNA polymerase
>Addgene plasmid #236395 | pLIC-His6-MBP-TEV-Rgs14 | addgene full sequence | sequence record 471052 | Addgene NGS Result
TGGCGAATGGG
[124 nt withheld, positions 12-135]
C
[91 nt withheld, positions 137-227]
AGGGTGATGGTTCACATTAACGCTTACAATTTAGGTGGCACTTTTCGGGGAAATGTGCGCGGAACCCCTA
TTTGTTTATTTTTCTAAATACATTCAAATATGTATCCGCTCATGAGACAATAACCCTGATAAATGCTTCA
ATAATTTGAAAAAGGAAGAGTATGAGTATTCAACATTTCCGTGTCGCCCTTATTCCCTTTTTTGCGGCAT
TTTGCCTTCCTGTTTTTGCTCACCCAGAAACGCTGGTGAAAGTAAAAGATGCTGAAGATCAGTTGGGTGC
ACGAGTGGGTTACATCGAACTGGATCTCAACAGCGGTAAGATCCTTGAGAGTTTTCGCCCCGAAGAACGT
TTTCCAATGATGAGCACTTTTAAAGTTCTGCTATGTGGCGCGGTATTATCCCGTATTGACGCCGGGCAAG
AGCAACTCGGTCGCCGCATACACTATTCTCAGAATGACTTGGTTGAGTACTCACCAGTCACAGAAAAGCA
TCTTACGGATGGCATGACAGTAAGAGAATTATGCAGTGCTGCCATAACCATGAGTGATAACACTGCGGCC
AACTTACTTCTGACAACGATCGGAGGACCGAAGGAGCTAACCGCTTTTTTGCACAACATGGGGGATCATG
TAACTCGCCTTGATCGTTGGGAACCGGAGCTGAATGAAGCCATACCAAACGACGAGCGTGACACCACGAT
GCCTGCAGCAATGGCAACAACGTTGCGCAAACTATTAACTGGCGAACTACTTACTCTAGCTTCCCGGCAA
CAATTAATAGACTGGATGGAGGCGGATAAAGTTGCAGGACCACTTCTGCGCTCGGCCCTTCCGGCTGGCT
GGTTTATTGCTGATAAATCTGGAGCCGGTGAGCGTGGGTCTCGCGGTATCATTGCAGCACTGGGGCCAGA
TGGTAAGCCCTCCCGTATCGTAGTTATCTACACGACGGGGAGTCAGGCAACTATGGATGAACGAAATAGA
CAGATCGCTGAGATAGGTGCCTCACTGATTAAGCATTGGTAACTGTCAGACCAAGTTTACTCATATATAC
TTTAGATTGATTTAAAACTTCATTTTTAATTTAAAAGGATCTAGGTGAAGATCCTTTTTGATAATCTCAT
GACCAAAATCCCTTAACGTGAGTTTTCGTTCCACTGAGCGTCAGACCCCGTAGAAAAGATCAAAGGATCT
TCTTGAGATCCTTTTTTTCTGCGCGTAATCTGCTGCTTGCAAACAAAAAAACCACCGCTACCAGCGGTGG
TTTGTTTGCCGGATCAAGAGCTACCAACTCTTTTTCCGAAGGTAACTGGCTTCAGCAGAGCGCAGATACC
AAATACTGTCCTTCTAGTGTAGCCGTAGTTAGGCCACCACTTCAAGAACTCTGTAGCACCGCCTACATAC
CTCGCTCTGCTAATCCTGTTACCAGTGGCTGCTGCCAGTGGCGATAAGTCGTGTCTTACCGGGTTGGACT
CAAGACGATAGTTACCGGATAAGGCGCAGCGGTCGGGCTGAACGGGGGGTTCGTGCACACAGCCCAGCTT
GGAGCGAACGACCTACACCGAACTGAGATACCTACAGCGTGAGCTATGAGAAAGCGCCACGCTTCCCGAA
GGGAGAAAGGCGGACAGGTATCCGGTAAGCGGCAGGGTCGGAACAGGAGAGCGCACGAGGGAGCTTCCAG
GGGGAAACGCCTGGTATCTTTATAGTCCTGTCGGGTTTCGCCACCTCTGACTTGAGCGTCGATTTTTGTG
ATGCTCGTCAGGGGGGCGGAGCCTATGGAAAAACGCCAGCAACGCGGCCTTTTTACGGTTCCTGGCCTTT
TGCTGGCCTTTTGCTCACATGTTCTTTCCTGCGTTATCCCCTGATTCTGTGGATAACCGTATTACCGCCT
TTGAGTGAGCTGATACCGCTCGCCGCAGCCGAACGACCGAGCGCAGCGAGTCAGTGAGCGAGGAAGCGGA
AGAGCGCCTGATGCGGTATTTTCTCCTTACGCATCTGTGCGGTATTTCACACCGCAATGGTGCACTCTCA
GTACAATCTGCTCTGATGCCGCATAGTTAAGCCAGTATACACTCCGCTATCGCTACGTGACTGGGTCATG
GCTGCGCCCCGACACCCGCCAACACCCGCTGACGCGCCCTGACGGGCTTGTCTGCTCCCGGCATCCGCTT
ACAGACAAGCTGTGACCGTCTCCGGGAGCTGCATGTGTCAGAGGTTTTCACCGTCATCACCGAAACGCGC
GAGGCAGCTGCGGTAAAGCTCATCAGCGTGGTCGTGAAGCGATTCACAGATGTCTGCCTGTTCATCCGCG
TCCAGCTCGTTGAGTTTCTCCAGAAGCGTTAATGTCTGGCTTCTGATAAAGCGGGCCATGTTAAGGGCGG
TTTTTTCCTGTTTGGTCACTGATGCCTCCGTGTAAGGGGGATTTCTGTTCATGGGGGTAATGATACCGAT
GAAACGAGAGAGGATGCTCACGATACGGGTTACTGATGATGAACATGCCCGGTTACTGGAACGTTGTGAG
GGTAAACAACTGGCGGTATGGATGCGGCGGGACCAGAGAAAAATCACTCAGGGTCAATGCCAGCGCTTCG
TTAATACAGATGTAGGTGTTCCACAGGGTAGCCAGCAGCATCCTGCGATGCAGATCCGGAACATAATGGT
GCAGGGCGCTGACTTCCGCGTTTCCAGACTTTACGAAACACGGAAACCGAAGACCATTCATGTTGTTGCT
CAGGTCGCAGACGTTTTGCAGCAGCAGTCGCTTCACGTTCGCTCGCGTATCGGTGATTCATTCTGCTAAC
CAGTAAGGCAACCCCGCCAGCCTAGCCGGGTCCTCAACGACAGGAGCACGATCATGCGCACCCGTGGGGC
CGCCATGCCGGCGATAATGGCCTGCTTCTCGCCGAAACGTTTGGTGGCGGGACCAGTGACGAAGGCTTGA
GCGAGGGCGTGCAAGATTCCGAATACCGCAAGCGACAGGCCGATCATCGTCGCGCTCCAGCGAAAGCGGT
CCTCGCCGAAAATGACCCAGAGCGCTGCCGGCACCTGTCCTACGAGTTGCATGATAAAGAAGACAGTCAT
AAGTGCGGCGACGATAGTCATGCCCCGCGCCCACCGGAAGGAGCTGACTGGGTTGAAGGCTCTCAAGGGC
ATCGGTCGAGATCCCGGTGCCTAATGAGTGAGCTAACTTACATTAATTGCGTTGCGCTCACTGCCCGCTT
TCCAGTCGGGAAACCTGTCGTGCCAGCTGCATTAATGAATCGGCCAACGCGCGGGGAGAGGCGGTTTGCG
TATTGGGCGCCAGGGTGGTTTTTCTTTTCACCAGTGAGACGGGCAACAGCTGATTGCCCTTCACCGCCTG
GCCCTGAGAGAGTTGCAGCAAGCGGTCCACGCTGGTTTGCCCCAGCAGGCGAAAATCCTGTTTGATGGTG
GTTAACGGCGGGATATAACATGAGCTGTCTTCGGTATCGTCGTATCCCACTACCGAGATATCCGCACCAA
CGCGCAGCCCGGACTCGGTAATGGCGCGCATTGCGCCCAGCGCCATCTGATCGTTGGCAACCAGCATCGC
AGTGGGAACGATGCCCTCATTCAGCATTTGCATGGTTTGTTGAAAACCGGACATGGCACTCCAGTCGCCT
TCCCGTTCCGCTATCGGCTGAATTTGATTGCGAGTGAGATATTTATGCCAGCCAGCCAGACGCAGACGCG
CCGAGACAGAACTTAATGGGCCCGCTAACAGCGCGATTTGCTGGTGACCCAATGCGACCAGATGCTCCAC
GCCCAGTCGCGTACCGTCTTCATGGGAGAAAATAATACTGTTGATGGGTGTCTGGTCAGAGACATCAAGA
AATAACGCCGGAACATTAGTGCAGGCAGCTTCCACAGCAATGGCATCCTGGTCATCCAGCGGATAGTTAA
TGATCAGCCCACTGACGCGTTGCGCGAGAAGATTGTGCACCGCCGCTTTACAGGCTTCGACGCCGCTTCG
TTCTACCATCGACACCACCACGCTGGCACCCAGTTGATCGGCGCGAGATTTAATCGCCGCGACAATTTGC
GACGGCGCGTGCAGGGCCAGACTGGAGGTGGCAACGCCAATCAGCAACGACTGTTTGCCCGCCAGTTGTT
GTGCCACGCGGTTGGGAATGTAATTCAGCTCCGCCATCGCCGCTTCCACTTTTTCCCGCGTTTTCGCAGA
AACGTGGCTGGCCTGGTTCACCACGCGGGAAACGGTCTGATAAGAGACACCGGCATACTCTGCGACATCG
TATAACGTTACTGGTTTCACATTCACCACCCTGAATTGACTCTCTTCCGGGCGCTATCATGCCATACCGC
GAAAGGTTTTGCGCCATTCGATGGTGTCCGGGATCTCGACGCTCTCCCTTATGCGACTCCTGCATTAGGA
AGCAGCCCAGTAGTAGGTTGAGGCCGTTGAGCACCGCCGCCGCAAGGAATGGTGCATGCAAGGAGATGGC
GCCCAACAGTCCCCCGGCCACGGGGCCTGCCACCATACCCACGCCGAAACAAGCGCTCATGAGCCCGAAG
TGGCGAGCCCGATCTTCCCCATCGGTGATGTCGGCGATATAGGCGCCAGCAACCGCACCTGTGGCGCCGG
TGATGCCGGCCACGATGCGTCCGGCGTAGAGGATCGAGATCGATCTCGATCCCGCGAAATTAATACGACT
CACTATAGGGGAATTGTGAGCGGATAACAATTCCCCTCTAGAAATAATTTTGTTTAACTTTAAGAAGGAG
ATATACATATGAAACACCATCACCATCACCATGGCAAAATCGAAGAAGGTAAACTGGTAATCTGGATTAA
CGGCGATAAAGGCTATAACGGTCTCGCTGAAGTCGGTAAGAAATTCGAGAAAGATACCGGAATTAAAGTC
ACCGTTGAGCATCCGGATAAACTGGAAGAGAAATTCCCACAGGTTGCGGCAACTGGCGATGGCCCTGACA
TTATCTTCTGGGCACACGACCGCTTTGGTGGCTACGCTCAATCTGGCCTGTTGGCTGAAATCACCCCGGA
CAAAGCGTTCCAGGACAAGCTGTATCCGTTTACCTGGGATGCCGTACGTTACAACGGCAAGCTGATTGCT
TACCCGATCGCTGTTGAAGCGTTATCGCTGATTTATAACAAAGATCTGCTGCCGAACCCGCCAAAAACCT
GGGAAGAGATCCCGGCGCTGGATAAAGAACTGAAAGCGAAAGGTAAGAGCGCGCTGATGTTCAACCTGCA
AGAACCGTACTTCACCTGGCCGCTGATTGCTGCTGACGGGGGTTATGCGTTCAAGTATGAAAACGGCAAG
TACGACATTAAAGACGTGGGCGTGGATAACGCTGGCGCGAAAGCGGGTCTGACCTTCCTGGTTGACCTGA
TTAAAAACAAACACATGAATGCAGACACCGATTACTCCATCGCAGAAGCTGCCTTTAATAAAGGCGAAAC
AGCGATGACCATCAACGGCCCGTGGGCATGGTCCAACATCGACACCAGCAAAGTGAATTATGGTGTAACG
GTACTGCCGACCTTCAAGGGTCAACCATCCAAACCGTTCGTTGGCGTGCTGAGCGCAGGTATTAACGCCG
CCAGTCCGAACAAAGAGCTGGCAAAAGAGTTCCTCGAAAACTATCTGCTGACTGATGAAGGTCTGGAAGC
GGTTAATAAAGACAAACCGCTGGGTGCCGTAGCGCTGAAGTCTTACGAGGAAGAGTTGGCGAAAGATCCA
CGTATTGCCGCCACCATGGAAAACGCCCAGAAAGGTGAAATCATGCCGAACATCCCGCAGATGTCCGCTT
TCTGGTATGCCGTGCGTACTGCGGTGATCAACGCCGCCAGCGGTCGTCAGACTGTCGATGAAGCCCTGAA
AGACGCGCAGACTAATTCGAGCTCGAACAACAACAACAATAACAATAACAACAACAGAGATCTGGGTACC
GAGAACCTGTACTTCCAATCCAATGCGATGCCAGGGAAGCCCAAGCACTTGGGTGTCCCCAACGGGCGCA
TGGTCCTGGCTGTCTCTGATGGAGAACTGACCAGCACATCAGGTTCCCAGGCCCAGGGTGAGGGCAGAGG
CAGCTCCCTCAGCATCCACAGCCTCCCCAGTGGCCCCAGCAGCCCCTTCTCCACTGATGAGCAGCCTGTG
GCCAGCTGGGCCCAGTCCTTTGAGCGGCTGCTGCAAGACCCACGGGGTCTGGCTTACTTCACTGAGTTCC
TGAAGAAGGAATTCAGCGCCGAGAATGTAACTTTCTGGCAAGCCTGCGAGCGTTTCCAACAGATCCCAGC
CAGCGACACCAAACAGCTAGCTCAGGAGGCCCACAACATCTACCATGAGTTCCTGTCCAGCCAGGCACTG
AGCCCAGTGAACATCGACCGACAGGCCTGGCTTAGTGAGGAGGTGCTGGCCCAGCCCAGGCCCGATATGT
TCCGAGCACAGCAGCTTCAGATCTTCAATTTGATGAAGTTCGACAGCTACGCGCGCTTCGTCAAATCCCC
GCTGTACCAAGAGTGCCTGCTGGCCGAGGCCGAGGGACGCCCCCTGCGGGAACCTGGATCCTCACACCTC
GGGAGCCCGGACACTGCGAGGAAGAAGCCAAAGCTGAAGCCTGGAAAGTCACTGCCGCTCGGTGTGGAAG
AGTTGGGGCAGCTGCCGCTTGCTGAGGGCCGCCCTCTCCGCAAGTCCTTTCGTAGAGAGATGCCGGGTGG
AGCTGTGAATTCGGCCCTGCGACGAGAGTCTCAGGGATCCCTGAATTCTTCCGCGAGTCTGGACCTGGGC
TTCCTTGCCTTTGTGAGCAGCAAATCCGAGAGCCACCGAAAGAGCCTTGGAAGTGGAGAGGGTGAGAGCG
AAAGCCGGCCCGGGAAGTACTGCTGCGTGTATCTACCTGATGGCACGGCCTCCTTGGCCCTGGCTCGACC
TGGCCTCACCATCCGTGACATGCTGGCAGGCATCTGTGAGAAGAGAGGCCTCTCTCTACCTGACATTAAG
GTCTACCTGGTGGGCAAAGAACAGAAGGCCCTGGTCCTGGATCAGGACTGCACCGTGCTGGCAGACCAGG
AAGTGCGACTGGAAAACAGGATCACCTTCCAGCTGGAGTTGGTCGGCCTGGAGCGTGTGGTACGGATCTC
TGCTAAGCCCACCAAGCGTCTGCAGGAGGCGCTGCAGCCTATCTTGGCCAAGCACGGCCTGAGCCTGGAT
CAGGTGGTCCTACACAGGCCAGGAGAGAAGCAGCTAGTGGATTTGGAGAATCTAGTGAGCTCAGTGGCTT
CACAGACACTGGTTTTGGACACTCTTCCAGATGCAAAGACAAGGGAAGCCAGCAGCATACCTCCCTGCCG
CAGCCAGGGATGCCTCCCTAGAACCCAGACCAAGGACAGTCACCTTCCTCCACTGTCCTCCAGTTTGTCG
GTAGAAGATGCCAGTGGTTCTACTGGGAAACGACAGACCTGCGACATTGAAGGCCTAGTGGAGCTGCTGA
ATCGTGTGCAGAGCAGCGGGGCCCATGACCAGAGGGGACTTCTTCGCAAAGAGGACCTGGTCCTTCCAGA
ATTTCTGCAGCTTCCTTCCCAAAGACCAGGTTCTCAGGAGGCTCCACCATAGCGCATTGGAAGTGGATAA
CGGATCCGAATTCGAGCTCCGTCGACAAGCTTGCGGCCGCACTCGAGCACCACCACCACCACCACTGAGA
TCCGGCTGCTAACAAAGCCCGAAAGGAAGCTGAGTTGGCTGCTGCCACCGCTGAGCAATAACTAGCATAA
CCCCTTGGGGCCTCTAAACGGGTCTTGAGGGGTTTTTTGCTGAAAGGAGGAACTATATCCGGAT
