>Addgene plasmid #236395 | pLIC-His6-MBP-TEV-Rgs14 | depositor partial sequence | sequence record 465543 | Sequence of the insert, Rattus norvegicus regulator of G-protein signaling 14 (Rgs14)
GCACTTCTGTGTGCTGACACATCCTTGGAGCCTTCAGACTGAGCCAGACTCCAGGCTCCTCGCTGGGCAC
AAGGAGGCTCCTGCTAGACACTTCCTGTGGCAGAGAAAAGAGGTAGTGAGCTGGTGTTTCAGGATGTAAG
GGCCCGGAGGAGCAGAGCGAGCTCTCTCCACTGCTTGCCCGCCACCCTGAGAGTGCTGGTCGGTGTTTCC
ACAATCCTTGTGGTGGGTGGCCCCCCGTGGAGGGGACCTGTGAGCAACGGAGGCATGCCAGGGAAGCCCA
AGCACTTGGGTGTCCCCAACGGGCGCATGGTCCTGGCTGTCTCTGATGGAGAACTGACCAGCACATCAGG
TTCCCAGGCCCAGGGTGAGGGCAGAGGCAGCTCCCTCAGCATCCACAGCCTCCCCAGTGGCCCCAGCAGC
CCCTTCTCCACTGATGAGCAGCCTGTGGCCAGCTGGGCCCAGTCCTTTGAGCGGCTGCTGCAAGACCCAC
GGGGTCTGGCTTACTTCACTGAGTTCCTGAAGAAGGAATTCAGCGCCGAGAATGTAACTTTCTGGCAAGC
CTGCGAGCGTTTCCAACAGATCCCAGCCAGCGACACCAAACAGCTAGCTCAGGAGGCCCACAACATCTAC
CATGAGTTCCTGTCCAGCCAGGCACTGAGCCCAGTGAACATCGACCGACAGGCCTGGCTTAGTGAGGAGG
TGCTGGCCCAGCCCAGGCCCGATATGTTCCGAGCACAGCAGCTTCAGATCTTCAATTTGATGAAGTTCGA
CAGCTACGCGCGCTTCGTCAAATCCCCGCTGTACCAAGAGTGCCTGCTGGCCGAGGCCGAGGGACGCCCC
CTGCGGGAACCTGGATCCTCACACCTCGGGAGCCCGGACACTGCGAGGAAGAAGCCAAAGCTGAAGCCTG
GAAAGTCACTGCCGCTCGGTGTGGAAGAGTTGGGGCAGCTGCCGCTTGCTGAGGGCCGCCCTCTCCGCAA
GTCCTTTCGTAGAGAGATGCCGGGTGGAGCTGTGAATTCGGCCCTGCGACGAGAGTCTCAGGGATCCCTG
AATTCTTCCGCGAGTCTGGACCTGGGCTTCCTTGCCTTTGTGAGCAGCAAATCCGAGAGCCACCGAAAGA
GCCTTGGAAGTGGAGAGGGTGAGAGCGAAAGCCGGCCCGGGAAGTACTGCTGCGTGTATCTACCTGATGG
CACGGCCTCCTTGGCCCTGGCTCGACCTGGCCTCACCATCCGTGACATGCTGGCAGGCATCTGTGAGAAG
AGAGGCCTCTCTCTACCTGACATTAAGGTCTACCTGGTGGGCAAAGAACAGAAGGCCCTGGTCCTGGATC
AGGACTGCACCGTGCTGGCAGACCAGGAAGTGCGACTGGAAAACAGGATCACCTTCCAGCTGGAGTTGGT
CGGCCTGGAGCGTGTGGTACGGATCTCTGCTAAGCCCACCAAGCGTCTGCAGGAGGCGCTGCAGCCTATC
TTGGCCAAGCACGGCCTGAGCCTGGATCAGGTGGTCCTACACAGGCCAGGAGAGAAGCAGCTAGTGGATT
TGGAGAATCTAGTGAGCTCAGTGGCTTCACAGACACTGGTTTTGGACACTCTTCCAGATGCAAAGACAAG
GGAAGCCAGCAGCATACCTCCCTGCCGCAGCCAGGGATGCCTCCCTAGAACCCAGACCAAGGACAGTCAC
CTTCCTCCACTGTCCTCCAGTTTGTCGGTAGAAGATGCCAGTGGTTCTACTGGGAAACGACAGACCTGCG
ACATTGAAGGCCTAGTGGAGCTGCTGAATCGTGTGCAGAGCAGCGGGGCCCATGACCAGAGGGGACTTCT
TCGCAAAGAGGACCTGGTCCTTCCAGAATTTCTGCAGCTTCCTTCCCAAAGACCAGGTTCTCAGGAGGCT
CCACCATAGACTGAATCAACTATTCAGCCCAGGGAGGGCCCTTCAGACTCCACCATCCACTCGGTCCTCT
GACACCTGTGTAACAATCCAGGCTGTCTGCATGGTGCCTGGGCAAACCAAGCATGCCACGGGTCTGTGCT
GCATGCCCTGTCTGTACCAGGAGTGTCTTTGGTCCCTTTCTGCTGTGGGCAGGCCCACAGAAAGGGCCAG
GAAGGGGTGGCTACTTGTTCTCTCATAGGTTTACCTACCAATTCCTCACAGTAGGCCATCAAGGGGAGGT
GGGCCTTGTCCCTTGGCATAAGCATACTGAACATGAAGAGGTGACTTTGGCAGTGTCAGCCTCCTTGACT
TGTTCTAGGCTTTAGCAGGGGGCAGGAAGGAGGGGCTGGCCCCTCCTTAAAGAGTTGGTGTAAGAAAGAC
CTGGGTGTACTACTGGGCAACCCCTCCCTCCATCCACAGATTTTGCTGTACATATGGATTTTATGGTTGG
CTTGGGGCAGCTGGGTTTGTCCTGGATGTATGATACTGTTATAATAATAATTATTATTATTCAGCCACGA
GGTGTCTTTTTTTTGTCTTTTTTTTTCGGAGCTGGGAACCGAACCCAGGGCCTTGCGCTTGTTAGGCAAG
CGCTCTACCACTGAGCTAAATCCCCAACCCCATGAGGTGTCTTTCTTGTATGCCACTCTGCCCTGTGTAG
TCTCACTACCCCACTGCCTCTGTGCCAGGCCAGGAAGTTTTGGGGAACCTTAGTGTATACCTCCTCACTT
CTTGTTTTCAGAATCTCTCTCCCCAAGGCATAGGATATAGAAGGCAGGGGGGGGGGAGCAGAATGGAGAG
GGAGAGAGCGCCACCCCCCACCCCCTACTGTTCTTGGCCATCACCCAGCTGCTCCACAATGTCCATGGGA
GATGAATGTATCCTTTTTGTTTCTGTTCTGTTTCTGTTGGTGATACAATGTATC
